>Addgene plasmid #156360 | pAB184c3 | addgene full sequence | sequence record 317765 | Addgene NGS Result
AAGAAACCAATTGTCCATATTGCATCAGACATTGCCGTCACTGCGTCTTTTACTGGCTCTTCTCGCTAAC
CCAACCGGTAACCCCGCTTATTAAAAGCATTCTGTAACAAAGCGGGACCAAAGCCATGACAAAAACGCGT
AACAAAAGTGTCTATAATCACGGCAGAAAAGTCCACATTGATTATTTGCACGGCGTCACACTTTGCTATG
CCATAGCATTTTTATCCATAAGATTAGCGGATCCTACCTGACGCTTTTTATCGCAACTCTCTACTGTTTC
TCCATACCCGTTTTACCTGCAGGTGCAGTAAACTTAGGCTTTATTAAAAATGGCTAATACCGCACAAGCA
CGCAAGCGCGCCCGCCAAGCAGTGGCTCGCAACAAACACAACGCCAGCATCCGTTCCATGCTGCGTACCG
CTATCAAGCGCGTTCGCCAGGCTATCGAAGCCGGTGACAAAACTGCTGCTAACGAAGTTTTCCGCAAAGC
GACCAGCATCATTGATCGCGTTGCCGACAAGAACATCATTCACAAGAACAAGGCTGCCCGCCACAAGAGC
CGCCTGTCTGCTGCTATCAAGGCCCTGGCCTGATTGCTGAAACACAATAAAGGGATTATCAATGGTGGTA
ATTCGCTTGGCCCGTGGTGGCTCCAAAAAGCGTCCTTTTTACAACGTAGTAGCCGCCGAGGCGAGCCAAC
GCCGTGATGGTCGCTTCATCGAACGTCTGGGTTTCTACAACCCCGTCGCTGGCGAAGGTCATGAAAACCT
GCGTCTGCAAATGGACCGCGTTAAGCACTTCACCGACAACGGTGCTCAGGTTTCGCCTGCTGTGGCTCGC
CTGTTGAAAGAATACTCGGCTAAGGTTGCTTCGGCTGCCTAAGTTGATTCTTGGCTAACGGATTGATTTA
ATGTCCACTAACCTTCACACAGACGCAACGGGCGGCGAAAGCTTTGCCGATTTGTTTGCAGAAAGCATTA
AAAACCAAGACCTGAAAAGCGGCGAAGTTATCTCCGCCGAGGTTCTGCGTATTGACCACAACTACGTTCT
GGTCAATGCTGGCCTGAAGTCCGAAGCACTGATCCCTCTGGAAGAGTTCCTGAACGATCAGGGCGAGCTG
GAAGTTCAAGCTGGTGACTTTGTTTCCGTGGCAATCGACGCCTTTGAAAACGGCTACGGCGACACCATCC
TGTCCCGCGACCGCGCCAAGCGTCTGTCGGCCTGGTTGTCCCTCGAGCAAGCGCTTGAGTCCGGCGAACT
GGTCAACGGTACCATCACTGGTAAGGTCAAGGGCGGTCTGACTGTCATGACCAACGGCATCCGTGCATTC
TTGCCCGGTTCGCTGGTTGATCTGCGTCCTGTCAAGGACACCACGCCATACGAAGGCAAGACCCTGGAAT
TCAAGGTTATCAAGCTCGATCGCAAGCGTAACAACGTCGTGTTGTCGCGTCGCGCTGTGCTGGAAGCCTC
CATGGGCGAAGAGCGTCAGAAACTGCTGGAAACCCTGTCCGAAGGCGCTATCGTCAAAGGTATCGTCAAG
AATATCACCGATTACGGTGCGTTCGTGGATCTGGGCGGCATCGACGGTCTGCTGCACATCACCGACATGG
CATGGCGCCGTGTTCGTCACCCATCCGAAGTTCTGCAGGTGGGTCAGGAAATCGAAGCCAAGGTCCTCAA
GTTCGATCAGGAAAAGAGCCGCGTCTCCCTGGGCGTCAAGCAGCTGGGCGAAGATCCATGGATCGGTCTG
GCACGTCGCTACCCACAAAACACCCGTTTGTTCGGCAAGGTTACCAACCTGACCGACTACGGTGCATTTG
TTGAAGTGGAAGACGGTATCGAAGGTCTGGTTCACGTATCCGAAATGGATTGGACCAACAAGAACGTTGA
CCCACGCAAGGTTGTGACCTTGGGTGAAGAAGTCGAAGTCATGGTTCTGGAAATCGACGAAGATCGTCGT
CGTATCTCCTTGGGCATGAAGCAGTGCCGTGCCAACCCATGGGAAGATTTCGCCATCAACTTCAAGCGCG
GCGACAAGGTTCGCGGTGGCATCAAGTCCATCACCGACTTCGGCGTGTTTGTTGGTCTGCCAGGCGGCAT
CGACGGTCTGGTTCACCTGTCCGACCTGTCCTGGTCCGAGACTGGCGAAGAAGCCGTTCGCAACTTCAAG
AAGGGCGACGAAGTTGACGCCGTGGTTCTGGGCATCGACACCGACAAAGAGCGCATTTCCCTGGGTATCA
AACAGCTGGAAGGCGATCCGTTCAACAACTTCGTAGCTACCTACGACAAGGGTGCTGTAGTTAGCGGCGT
CGTCAAGTCGGTAGAAGCCAAGGGTGCTGTTGTTACTCTGTCGCTGGACGTTGAAGGCTACCTGCGCGCC
TCCGAGATCTCCTCGGGTCGTGTTGAAGATGCCACGACGGCTCTGAAAGAAGGTCAGGAAATCGAAACCA
TGATCTTGAGCGTGGATCGCAAGACCCGTTCGATTCAGTTGTCCATCAAGGCTCGTGATACCGCCGAAAC
CGCTCAATCCATGGCCCGCCTGACCGAAGCCAGCGCTTCGTCCGGTACGACCAATCTGGGTGCTCTGCTG
CGTGCCAAGCTGGACCAGCAGCAACGTGACGACGGTTAATCAGCGTGAGTCTTAGAGGCTAAATAAAATG
GCAGTTGCAGATATCAAAAAAGTCGATATCGTTTCCGAGTTTCAGCGTAAACAAGGCGATACAGGCTCCC
CAGAAGTGCAAGTGGCTTTGCTGACCGCTCGCATCAACGAATTGACCGGCCACTTCAAGGCTCACAACAA
GGATCACCACTCCCGTCGTGGTCTGTTGCGCATGGTTAGCCGTCGTCGCAAATTGCTGGATTACCTGAAA
GGTCGTAATCCAGACGCTTACCGTGCTTTGATCGAAAAACTCGGTCTGCGTAAGTGATACCGGGGACTTA
ATTAACGGCACTCCTCAGCCAAGTCAAAAGCCTCCGGTCGGAGGCTTTTGACTACATGCCCATGGCGTTT
ACGCCCCGCCCTGCCACTCATCGCAGTACTGTTGTAATTCATTAAGCATTCTGCCGACATGGAAGCCATC
ACAAACGGCATGATGAACCTGAATCGCCAGCGGCATCAGCACCTTGTCGCCTTGCGTATAATATTTGCCC
ATAGTGAAAACGGGGGCGAAGAAGTTGTCCATATTGGCCACGTTTAAATCAAAACTGGTGAAACTCACCC
AGGGATTGGCTGAGACGAAAAACATATTCTCAATAAACCCTTTAGGGAAATAGGCCAGGTTTTCACCGTA
ACACGCCACATCTTGCGAATATATGTGTAGAAACTGCCGGAAATCGTCGTGGTATTCACTCCAGAGCGAT
GAAAACGTTTCAGTTTGCTCATGGAAAACGGTGTAACAAGGGTGAACACTATCCCATATCACCAGCTCAC
CGTCTTTCATTGCCATACGGAACTCCGGATGAGCATTCATCAGGCGGGCAAGAATGTGAATAAAGGCCGG
ATAAAACTTGTGCTTATTTTTCTTTACGGTCTTTAAAAAGGCCGTAATATCCAGCTGAACGGTCTGGTTA
TAGGTACATTGAGTAACTGACTGAAATGCCTCAAAATGTTCTTTACGATGCCATTGGGATATATCAACGG
TGGTATATCCAGTGATTTTTTTCTCCATTTTAGCTTCCTTAGCTCCTGAAAATCTCGATAACTCAAAAAA
TACGCCCGGTAGTGATCTTATTTCATTATGGTGAAAGTTGGAACCTCTTACGTGCCAGGCCAAATAGGCC
GTTCAGATCCTTCCGTATTTAGCCAGTATGTTCTCTAGTGTGGTTCGTTGTTTTTGCGTGAGCCATGAGA
ACGAACCATTGAGATCATGCTTACTTTGCATGTCACTCAAAAATTTTGCCTCAAAACTGGTGAGCTGAAT
TTTTGCAGTTAAAGCATCGTGTAGTGTTTTTCTTAGTCCGTTACGTAGGTAGGAATCTGATGTAATGGTT
GTTGGTATTTTGTCACCATTCATTTTTATCTGGTTGTTCTCAAGTTCGGTTACGAGATCCATTTGTCTAT
CTAGTTCAACTTGGAAAATCAACGTATCAGTCGGGCGGCCTCGCTTATCAACCACCAATTTCATATTGCT
GTAAGTGTTTAAATCTTTACTTATTGGTTTCAAAACCCATTGGTTAAGCCTTTTAAACTCATGGTAGTTA
TTTTCAAGCATTAACATGAACTTAAATTCATCAAGGCTAATCTCTATATTTGCCTTGTGAGTTTTCTTTT
GTGTTAGTTCTTTTAATAACCACTCATAAATCCTCATAGAGTATTTGTTTTCAAAAGACTTAACATGTTC
CAGATTATATTTTATGAATTTTTTTAACTGGAAAAGATAAGGCAATATCTCTTCACTAAAAACTAATTCT
AATTTTTCGCTTGAGAACTTGGCATAGTTTGTCCACTGGAAAATCTTAAAGCCTTTAACCAAAGGATTCC
TGATTTCCACAGTTCTCGTCATCAGCTCTCTGGTTGCTTTAGCTAATACACCATAAGCATTTTCCCTACT
GATGTTCATCATCTGAGCGTATTGGTTATAAGTGAACGATACCGTCCGTTCTTTCCTTGTAGGGTTTTCA
ATCGTGGGGTTGAGTAGTGCCACACAGCATAAAATTAGCTTGGTTTCATGCTCCGTTAAGTCATAGCGAC
TAATCGCTAGTTCATTTGCTTTGAAAACAACTAATTCAGACATACATCTCAATTGGTCTAGGTGATTTTA
ATCACTATACCAATTGAGATGGGCTAGTCAATGATAATTACTAGTCCTTTTCCTTTGAGTTGTGGGTATC
TGTAAATTCTGCTAGACCTTTGCTGGAAAACTTGTAAATTCTGCTAGACCCTCTGTAAATTCCGCTAGAC
CTTTGTGTGTTTTTTTTGTTTATATTCAAGTGGTTATAATTTATAGAATAAAGAAAGAATAAAAAAAGAT
AAAAAGAATAGATCCCAGCCCTGTGTATAACTCACTACTTTAGTCAGTTCCGCAGTATTACAAAAGGATG
TCGCAAACGCTGTTTGCTCCTCTACAAAACAGACCTTAAAACCCTAAAGGCTTAAGTAGCACCCTCGCAA
GCTCGGGCAAATCGCTGAATATTCCTTTTGTCTCCGACCATCAGGCACCTGAGTCGCTGTCTTTTTCGTG
ACATTCAGTTCGCTGCGCTCACGGCTCTGGCAGTGAATGGGGGTAAATGGCACTACAGGCGCCTTTTATG
GATTCATGCAAGGAAACTACCCATAATACAAGAAAAGCCCGTCACGGGCTTCTCAGGGCGTTTTATGGCG
GGTCTGCTATGTGGTGCTATCTGACTTTTTGCTGTTCAGCAGTTCCTGCCCTCTGATTTTCCAGTCTGAC
CACTTCGGATTATCCCGTGACAGGTCATTCAGACTGGCTAATGCACCCAGTAAGGCAGCGGTATCATCAA
CAGGCTTACCCGTCTTACTGTCAAGAGGACATCCGGTCAAATAAAACGAAAGGCTCAGTCGAAAGACTGG
GCCTTTCGTTTTGCTGAGGAGACTTAGGGACCCTTTATGACAACTTGACGGCTACATCATTCACTTTTTC
TTCACAACCGGCACGGAACTCGCTCGGGCTGGCCCCGGTGCATTTTTTAAATACCCGCGAGAAATAGAGT
TGATCGTCAAAACCAACATTGCGACCGACGGTGGCGATAGGCATCCGGGTGGTGCTCAAAAGCAGCTTCG
CCTGGCTGATACGTTGGTCCTCGCGCCAGCTTAAGACGCTAATCCCTAACTGCTGGCGGAAAAGATGTGA
CAGACGCGACGGCGACAAGCAAACATGCTGTGCGACGCTGGCGATATCAAAATTGCTGTCTGCCAGGTGA
TCGCTGATGTACTGACAAGCCTCGCGTACCCGATTATCCATCGGTGGATGGAGCGACTCGTTAATCGCTT
CCATGCGCCGCAGTAACAATTGCTCAAGCAGATTTATCGCCAGCAGCTCCGAATAGCGCCCTTCCCCTTG
CCCGGCGTTAATGATTTGCCCAAACAGGTCGCTGAAATGCGGCTGGTGCGCTTCATCCGGGCGAAAGAAC
CCCGTATTGGCAAATATTGACGGCCAGTTAAGCCATTCATGCCAGTAGGCGCGCGGACGAAAGTAAACCC
ACTGGTGATACCATTCGCGAGCCTCCGGATGACGACCGTAGTGATGAATCTCTCCTGGCGGGAACAGCAA
AATATCACCCGGTCGGCAAACAAATTCTCGTCCCTGATTTTTCACCACCCCCTGACCGCGAATGGTGAGA
TTGAGAATATAACCTTTCATTCCCAGCGGTCGGTCGATAAAAAAATCGAGATAACCGTTGGCCTCAATCG
GCGTTAAACCCGCCACCAGATGGGCATTAAACGAGTATCCCGGCAGCAGGGGATCATTTTGCGCTTCAGC
CATACTTTTCATACTCCCACCATTCAGAG
Features (pLannotate 1.2.2; 12 found; start..end, strand, type, name):
    120..285     +  promoter       araBAD promoter: araBAD; promoter of the L-arabinose operon of E. coli; the araC regulatory gene is transcribed in the opposite direction (Guzman et al., 1995)
    330..590     +  CDS            rpsT: RS20_ACIB5 - Experimental evidence at protein level: Swiss-Prot protein existence level 1. Binds directly to 16S ribosomal RNA. From Acinetobacter baumannii (strain AB0057).
    622..852     +  CDS            rpsP (fragment): RS16_ECOLI - Experimental evidence at protein level: Swiss-Prot protein existence level 1. In-frame fusions with the ribosome maturation factor rimM suppress mutations in the latter (probably due to increased rimM expression) and are found in translationally active 70S ribosomes. From Escherichia coli (strain K12).
    947..2614    +  CDS            rpsA: RS1_NEIMB - Experimental evidence at protein level: Swiss-Prot protein existence level 1. Binds mRNA; thus facilitating recognition of the initiation point. It is needed to translate mRNA with a short Shine-Dalgarno (SD) purine-rich sequence (By similarity). From Neisseria meningitidis serogroup B (strain MC58).
   2658..2924    +  CDS            rpsO: RS15_ACIB5 - Experimental evidence at protein level: Swiss-Prot protein existence level 1. Forms an intersubunit bridge (bridge B4) with the 23S rRNA of the 50S subunit in the ribosome. From Acinetobacter baumannii (strain AB0057).
   2962..2993    -  terminator     tonB terminator: bidirectional E. coli tonB-P14 transcription terminator
   3009..3668    -  CDS            CmR: chloramphenicol acetyltransferase; cat; confers resistance to chloramphenicol
   3669..3766    -  promoter       cat promoter: promoter of the E. coli cat gene encoding chloramphenicol acetyltransferase
   3783..4733    -  CDS            Rep101: RepA protein needed for replication with the pSC101 origin; rep101
   4781..5003    -  rep_origin     pSC101 ori: low-copy replication origin that requires the Rep101 protein
   5498..5542    +  terminator     rrnB T1 terminator: transcription terminator T1 from the E. coli rrnB gene
   5565..6443    -  CDS            araC: L-arabinose regulatory protein; araC
