[The description below was written by a language model from this plasmid's Addgene catalogue record and pLannotate feature annotations shown in this document.]
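Description:
pAB184c3 is a bacterial synthetic-biology plasmid built on a pSC101 backbone for expressing a set of heterologous ribosomal proteins in E. coli. It replicates from the pSC101 origin together with the plasmid-encoded Rep101 (RepA) initiator protein. It is selected with chloramphenicol through a chloramphenicol acetyltransferase gene driven by the cat promoter. The pSC101 origin is normally a low-copy replicon, yet the catalogue entry lists the plasmid as high copy. The record does not explain this difference, for example whether a copy-up Rep101 variant is present.

The payload is a cluster of four small-subunit ribosomal protein genes, recorded as coming from Alcaligenes faecalis: S20 (rpsT), S16 (rpsP), S1 (rpsA) and S15 (rpsO). They are arranged one after another in the same orientation downstream of a single araBAD promoter and followed by the bidirectional tonB terminator, which is consistent with a synthetic operon. The divergently transcribed araC regulator is also carried, so expression should be inducible with L-arabinose. An rrnB T1 terminator lies upstream of the araC region. The automated annotation labels the four coding sequences by their nearest database homologues from Acinetobacter, E. coli and Neisseria, with S16 matched only as a fragment. These labels reflect similarity matching and not the stated source species.

The deposit comes from work on orthogonal translation and heterologous ribosome engineering in E. coli. In that setting, a plasmid like this would plausibly supply cognate ribosomal proteins from the foreign species alongside heterologous ribosomal components, although the record states only that it expresses heterologous ribosomal proteins.
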