Addgene plasmid #156360: pAB184c3
Purpose: Expresses heterlogous ribosomal proteins
Depositing lab: Ahmed Badran. Depositing organization: Broad Institute. Publication: Orthogonal translation enables heterologous ribosome engineering in E. coli. Kolber NS, Fattal R, Bratulic S, Carver GD, Badran AH. Nat Commun. 2021 Jan 26;12(1):599. doi: 10.1038/s41467-020-20759-z. PubMed 33500394.
Backbone
  Vector backbone: pSC101
  Vector type: Synthetic Biology
Growth in bacteria
  Bacterial resistance: Chloramphenicol, 25 μg/mL
  Growth temperature: 37°C
  Growth strain: NEB Turbos
  Copy number: High Copy
Gene/Insert
  Gene/Insert name: S20, S16, S1, S15 ribosomal genes
  Species: A. faecalis
  Cloning method: Ligation Independent Cloning
Terms and licenses: Academic/Nonprofit Terms; Industry Terms: Not Available to Industry
How to cite: pAB184c3 was a gift from Ahmed Badran (Addgene plasmid # 156360 ; http://n2t.net/addgene:156360 ; RRID:Addgene_156360)
